Addgene plasmid #41811: H9 pMalLP
Depositing lab: Chris Garcia. Depositing organization: Stanford University. Publication: Exploiting a natural conformational switch to engineer an interleukin-2 'superkine'. Levin AM, Bates DL, Ring AM, Krieg C, Lin JT, Su L, Moraga I, Raeber ME, Bowman GR, Novick P, Pande VS, Fathman CG, Boyman O, Garcia KC. Nature. 2012 Mar 25;484(7395):529-33. doi: 10.1038/nature10975. PubMed 22446627.
Backbone
  Vector backbone: pMalLP
  Backbone size w/o insert (bp): 6700
  Total vector size (bp): 7000
  Modifications to backbone: The vector is a variant of pMalp2x, with a modified MCS and an N-terminal 3C protease cleavage site.
  Vector type: Bacterial Expression
Growth in bacteria
  Bacterial resistance: Ampicillin, 100 μg/mL
  Growth temperature: 37°C
  Growth strain: DH5alpha
  Copy number: Unknown
Gene/Insert
  Gene/Insert name: H9 Super-2 (alt names: H9; Super-2)
  Species: H. sapiens (human)
  Insert size (bp): 429
  Entrez Gene: IL2 (a.k.a. IL-2, TCGF, lymphokine)
  Promoter: pTac
  Tag / fusion protein: Maltose Binding Protein (N terminal on backbone); 3C protease site (N terminal on backbone); 6x His (C terminal on insert)
  Cloning method: Restriction Enzyme; 5′ cloning site EcoRI (not destroyed); 3′ cloning site SalI (not destroyed)
  Sequencing primers: 5′ Mal-E; 3′ M13-65
Terms and licenses: Academic/Nonprofit Terms; Industry Terms: Not Available to Industry
Depositor comments: This is an e. coli periplasmic expression vector. H9 has the following mutations compared to wildtype IL-2: L80F, R81F, L85V, I86V, I92F
How to cite: H9 pMalLP was a gift from Chris Garcia (Addgene plasmid # 41811 ; http://n2t.net/addgene:41811 ; RRID:Addgene_41811)
