[The description below was written by a language model from this plasmid's Addgene catalogue record.]
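Description:
H9 pMalLP is a bacterial expression plasmid for producing the engineered human interleukin-2 variant H9, also called Super-2, in the periplasm of E. coli. The backbone, pMalLP, is described as a derivative of pMalp2x with a modified multiple cloning site and an added 3C protease cleavage site. It is about 6.7 kb without insert, and the complete construct is listed at roughly 7 kb. The plasmid carries ampicillin resistance for selection. The record does not state the origin of replication, and copy number is listed as unknown. No feature table is provided, so details beyond the catalogue fields cannot be confirmed.

The 429 bp insert is cloned between EcoRI and SalI sites, both retained, and encodes human IL2 carrying five substitutions relative to wild type, recorded as L80F, R81F, L85V, I86V and I92F. Expression is driven by the tac promoter, a hybrid trp/lac promoter that is normally induced with IPTG. The protein is made as a fusion with maltose binding protein at the N terminus, followed by the 3C protease site, then H9 with a C-terminal 6x His tag. In p-series pMal vectors, the MBP signal sequence directs the fusion to the periplasm, whose oxidising environment favours disulfide bond formation. This fits the depositor's note that it is a periplasmic expression vector. MBP aids solubility and allows amylose affinity capture, the His tag allows nickel affinity purification, and 3C cleavage releases the cytokine from its fusion partner. The construct is associated with work engineering an IL-2 "superkine" and is suited to making recombinant H9 protein for biochemical, structural or functional studies.
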