>Addgene plasmid #41811 | H9 pMalLP | depositor partial sequence | sequence record 56336 | Coding sequence
ATGAAAATAAAAACAGGTGCACGCATCCTCGCATTATCCGCATTAACGACGATGATGTTTTCCGCCTCGG
CTCTCGCCAAAATCGAAGAAGGTAAACTGGTAATCTGGATTAACGGCGATAAAGGCTATAACGGTCTCGC
TGAAGTCGGTAAGAAATTCGAGAAAGATACCGGAATTAAAGTCACCGTTGAGCATCCGGATAAACTGGAA
GAGAAATTCCCACAGGTTGCGGCAACTGGCGATGGCCCTGACATTATCTTCTGGGCACACGACCGCTTTG
GTGGCTACGCTCAATCTGGCCTGTTGGCTGAAATCACCCCGGACAAAGCGTTCCAGGACAAGCTGTATCC
GTTTACCTGGGATGCCGTACGTTACAACGGCAAGCTGATTGCTTACCCGATCGCTGTTGAAGCGTTATCG
CTGATTTATAACAAAGATCTGCTGCCGAACCCGCCAAAAACCTGGGAAGAGATCCCGGCGCTGGATAAAG
AACTGAAAGCGAAAGGTAAGAGCGCGCTGATGTTCAACCTGCAAGAACCGTACTTCACCTGGCCGCTGAT
TGCTGCTGACGGGGGTTATGCGTTCAAGTATGAAAACGGCAAGTACGACATTAAAGACGTGGGCGTGGAT
AACGCTGGCGCGAAAGCGGGTCTGACCTTCCTGGTTGACCTGATTAAAAACAAACACATGAATGCAGACA
CCGATTACTCCATCGCAGAAGCTGCCTTTAATAAAGGCGAAACAGCGATGACCATCAACGGCCCGTGGGC
ATGGTCCAACATCGACACCAGCAAAGTGAATTATGGTGTAACGGTACTGCCGACCTTCAAGGGTCAACCA
TCCAAACCGTTCGTTGGCGTGCTGAGCGCAGGTATTAACGCCGCCAGTCCGAACAAAGAGCTGGCAAAAG
AGTTCCTCGAAAACTATCTGCTGACTGATGAAGGTCTGGAAGCGGTTAATAAAGACAAACCGCTGGGTGC
CGTAGCGCTGAAGTCTTACGAGGAAGAGTTGGCGAAAGATCCACGTATTGCCGCCACTATGGAAAACGCC
CAGAAAGGTGAAATCATGCCGAACATCCCGCAGATGTCCGCTTTCTGGTATGCCGTGCGTACTGCGGTGA
TCAACGCCGCCAGCGGTCGTCAGACTGTCGATGAAGCCCTGAAAGACGCGCAGACTAATTCGAGCTCGAA
CAACAACAACAATAACAATAACAACAACCTCGGGCTGGAAGTTCTGTTCCAGGGGCCCGGAGCCATGGGA
GAATTCGCACCTACTTCAAGTTCTACAAAGAAAACACAGCTACAACTGGAGCATTTACTTCTGGATTTAC
AGATGATTTTGAATGGAATTAATAATTACAAGAATCCCAAACTCACCAGGATGCTCACATTTAAGTTTTA
CATGCCCAAGAAGGCCACAGAACTGAAACATCTTCAGTGTCTAGAAGAAGAACTCAAACCTCTGGAGGAA
GTGCTAAATTTAGCTCAGAGCAAAAACTTTCACTTCGATCCCAGGGACGTCGTCAGCAATATCAACGTAT
TCGTCCTGGAACTAAAGGGATCTGAAACAACATTCATGTGTGAATATGCTGATGAGACAGCAACCATTGT
AGAATTTCTGAACAGATGGATTACCTTTTGTCAAAGCATCATCTCAACACTAACTCATCC
