>Addgene plasmid #41811 | H9 pMalLP | addgene partial sequence | sequence record 57029 | M13_pUC_fwd
GTCGACTTAATGGTGATGGTGATGATGAGTTAGTGTTGAGATGATGCTTTGACAAAAGGTAATCCATCTG
TTCAGAAATTCTACAATGGTTGCTGTCTCATCAGCATATTCACACATGAATGTTGTTTCAGATCCCTTTA
GTTCCAGGACGAATACGTTGATATTGCTGACGACGTCCCTGGGATCGAAGTGAAAGTTTTTGCTCTGAGC
TAAATTTAGCACTTCCTCCAGAGGTTTGAGTTCTTCTTCTAGACACTGAAGATGTTTCAGTTCTGTGGCC
TTCTTGGGCATGTAAAACTTAAATGTGAGCATCCTGGTGAGTTTGGGATTCTTGTAATTATTAATTCCAT
TCAAAATCATCTGTAAATCCAGAAGTAAATGCTCCAGTTGTAGCTGTGTTTTCTTTGTAGAACTTGAAGT
AGGTGCGAATTCTCCCATGGCTCCGGGCCCCTGGAACAGAACTTCCAGCCCGAGGTTGTTGTTATTGTTA
TTGTTGTTGTTGTTCGAGCTCGAATTAGTCTGCGCGTCTTTCAGGGCTTCATCGACAGTCTGACGACCGC
TGGCGGCGTTGATCACCGCAGTACGCACGGCATACCAGAAAGCGGACATCTGCGGGATGTTCGGCATGAT
TTCACCTTTCTGGGCGTTTTCCATAGTGGCGGCAATACGTGGATCTTTCGCCAACTCTTCCTCGTAAGAC
TTCAGCGCTACGGCACCCAGCGGTTTGTCTTTATTAACCGCTTCCAGACCTTCATCAGTCAGCAGATAGT
TTTCGAGGAACTCTTTTGCCAGCTCTTTGTTCGGACTGGCGGC
